>Addgene plasmid #219206 | SFFV-MAZ-Brd 264 | addgene full sequence | sequence record 448983 | Addgene NGS Result
ATTTATGCAGAGGCCGAGGCCGCCTCGGCCTCTGAGCTATTCCAGAAGTAGTGAGGAGGCTTTTTTGGAG
GCCTAGGGACGTACCCAATTCGCCCTATAGTGAGTCGTATTACGCGCGCTCACTGGCCGTCGTTTTACAA
CGTCGTGACTGGGAAAACCCTGGCGTTACCCAACTTAATCGCCTTGCAGCACATCCCCCTTTCGCCAGCT
GGCGTAATAGCGAAGAGGCCCGCACCGATCGCCCTTCCCAACAGTTGCGCAGCCTGAATGGCGAATGGG
[124 nt withheld, positions 280-403]
C
[91 nt withheld, positions 405-495]
A
[49 nt withheld, positions 497-545]
CCTTTGACGTTGGAGTCCACGTTCTTT
[37 nt withheld, positions 573-609]
ACCCTATCTCGGTCTATTCTTTTGATTTATAAGGGATTTTGCCGATTTCGGCCTATTGGTTAAAAAATGA
GCTGATTTAACAAAAATTTAACGCGAATTTTAACAAAATATTAACGCTTACAATTTAGGTGGCACTTTTC
GGGGAAATGTGCGCGGAACCCCTATTTGTTTATTTTTCTAAATACATTCAAATATGTATCCGCTCATGAG
ACAATAACCCTGATAAATGCTTCAATAATATTGAAAAAGGAAGAGTATGAGTATTCAACATTTCCGTGTC
GCCCTTATTCCCTTTTTTGCGGCATTTTGCCTTCCTGTTTTTGCTCACCCAGAAACGCTGGTGAAAGTAA
AAGATGCTGAAGATCAGTTGGGTGCACGAGTGGGTTACATCGAACTGGATCTCAACAGCGGTAAGATCCT
TGAGAGTTTTCGCCCCGAAGAACGTTTTCCAATGATGAGCACTTTTAAAGTTCTGCTATGTGGCGCGGTA
TTATCCCGTATTGACGCCGGGCAAGAGCAACTCGGTCGCCGCATACACTATTCTCAGAATGACTTGGTTG
AGTACTCACCAGTCACAGAAAAGCATCTTACGGATGGCATGACAGTAAGAGAATTATGCAGTGCTGCCAT
AACCATGAGTGATAACACTGCGGCCAACTTACTTCTGACAACGATCGGAGGACCGAAGGAGCTAACCGCT
TTTTTGCACAACATGGGGGATCATGTAACTCGCCTTGATCGTTGGGAACCGGAGCTGAATGAAGCCATAC
CAAACGACGAGCGTGACACCACGATGCCTGTAGCAATGGCAACAACGTTGCGCAAACTATTAACTGGCGA
ACTACTTACTCTAGCTTCCCGGCAACAATTAATAGACTGGATGGAGGCGGATAAAGTTGCAGGACCACTT
CTGCGCTCGGCCCTTCCGGCTGGCTGGTTTATTGCTGATAAATCTGGAGCCGGTGAGCGTGGGTCTCGCG
GTATCATTGCAGCACTGGGGCCAGATGGTAAGCCCTCCCGTATCGTAGTTATCTACACGACGGGGAGTCA
GGCAACTATGGATGAACGAAATAGACAGATCGCTGAGATAGGTGCCTCACTGATTAAGCATTGGTAACTG
TCAGACCAAGTTTACTCATATATACTTTAGATTGATTTAAAACTTCATTTTTAATTTAAAAGGATCTAGG
TGAAGATCCTTTTTGATAATCTCATGACCAAAATCCCTTAACGTGAGTTTTCGTTCCACTGAGCGTCAGA
CCCCGTAGAAAAGATCAAAGGATCTTCTTGAGATCCTTTTTTTCTGCGCGTAATCTGCTGCTTGCAAACA
AAAAAACCACCGCTACCAGCGGTGGTTTGTTTGCCGGATCAAGAGCTACCAACTCTTTTTCCGAAGGTAA
CTGGCTTCAGCAGAGCGCAGATACCAAATACTGTTCTTCTAGTGTAGCCGTAGTTAGGCCACCACTTCAA
GAACTCTGTAGCACCGCCTACATACCTCGCTCTGCTAATCCTGTTACCAGTGGCTGCTGCCAGTGGCGAT
AAGTCGTGTCTTACCGGGTTGGACTCAAGACGATAGTTACCGGATAAGGCGCAGCGGTCGGGCTGAACGG
GGGGTTCGTGCACACAGCCCAGCTTGGAGCGAACGACCTACACCGAACTGAGATACCTACAGCGTGAGCT
ATGAGAAAGCGCCACGCTTCCCGAAGGGAGAAAGGCGGACAGGTATCCGGTAAGCGGCAGGGTCGGAACA
GGAGAGCGCACGAGGGAGCTTCCAGGGGGAAACGCCTGGTATCTTTATAGTCCTGTCGGGTTTCGCCACC
TCTGACTTGAGCGTCGATTTTTGTGATGCTCGTCAGGGGGGCGGAGCCTATGGAAAAACGCCAGCAACGC
GGCCTTTTTACGGTTCCTGGCCTTTTGCTGGCCTTTTGCTCACATGTTCTTTCCTGCGTTATCCCCTGAT
TCTGTGGATAACCGTATTACCGCCTTTGAGTGAGCTGATACCGCTCGCCGCAGCCGAACGACCGAGCGCA
GCGAGTCAGTGAGCGAGGAAGCGGAAGAGCGCCCAATACGCAAACCGCCTCTCCCCGCGCGTTGGCCGAT
TCATTAATGCAGCTGGCACGACAGGTTTCCCGACTGGAAAGCGGGCAGTGAGCGCAACGCAATTAATGTG
AGTTAGCTCACTCATTAGGCACCCCAGGCTTTACACTTTATGCTTCCGGCTCGTATGTTGTGTGGAATTG
TGAGCGGATAACAATTTCACACAGGAAACAGCTATGACCATGATTACGCCAAGCGCGCAATTAACCCTCA
CTAAAGGGAACAAAAGCTGGAGCTGCAAGCTTAATGTAGTCTTATGCAATACTCTTGTAGTCTTGCAACA
TGGTAACGATGAGTTAGCAACATGCCTTACAAGGAGAGAAAAAGCACCGTGCATGCCGATTGGTGGAAGT
AAGGTGGTACGATCGTGCCTTATTAGGAAGGCAACAGACGGGTCTGACATGGATTGGACGAACCACTGAA
TTGCCGCATTGCAGAGATATTGTATTTAAGTGCCTAGCTCGATACATAAACGGGTCTCTCTGGTTAGACC
AGATCTGAGCCTGGGAGCTCTCTGGCTAACTAGGGAACCCACTGCTTAAGCCTCAATAAAGCTTGCCTTG
AGTGCTTCAAGTAGTGTGTGCCCGTCTGTTGTGTGACTCTGGTAACTAGAGATCCCTCAGACCCTTTTAG
TCAGTGTGGAAAATCTCTAGCAGTGGCGCCCGAACAGGGACTTGAAAGCGAAAGGGAAACCAGAGGAGCT
CTCTCGACGCAGGACTCGGCTTGCTGAAGCGCGCACGGCAAGAGGCGAGGGGCGGCGACTGGTGAGTACG
CCAAAAATTTTGACTAGCGGAGGCTAGAAGGAGAGAGATGGGTGCGAGAGCGTCAGTATTAAGCGGGGGA
GAATTAGATCGCGATGGGAAAAAATTCGGTTAAGGCCAGGGGGAAAGAAAAAATATAAATTAAAACATAT
AGTATGGGCAAGCAGGGAGCTAGAACGATTCGCAGTTAATCCTGGCCTGTTAGAAACATCAGAAGGCTGT
AGACAAATACTGGGACAGCTACAACCATCCCTTCAGACAGGATCAGAAGAACTTAGATCATTATATAATA
CAGTAGCAACCCTCTATTGTGTGCATCAAAGGATAGAGATAAAAGACACCAAGGAAGCTTTAGACAAGAT
AGAGGAAGAGCAAAACAAAAGTAAGACCACCGCACAGCAAGCGGCCGCTGATCTTCAGACCTGGAGGAGG
AGATATGAGGGACAATTGGAGAAGTGAATTATATAAATATAAAGTAGTAAAAATTGAACCATTAGGAGTA
GCACCCACCAAGGCAAAGAGAAGAGTGGTGCAGAGAGAAAAAAGAGCAGTGGGAATAGGAGCTTTGTTCC
TTGGGTTCTTGGGAGCAGCAGGAAGCACTATGGGCGCAGCGTCAATGACGCTGACGGTACAGGCCAGACA
ATTATTGTCTGGTATAGTGCAGCAGCAGAACAATTTGCTGAGGGCTATTGAGGCGCAACAGCATCTGTTG
CAACTCACAGTCTGGGGCATCAAGCAGCTCCAGGCAAGAATCCTGGCTGTGGAAAGATACCTAAAGGATC
AACAGCTCCTGGGGATTTGGGGTTGCTCTGGAAAACTCATTTGCACCACTGCTGTGCCTTGGAATGCTAG
TTGGAGTAATAAATCTCTGGAACAGATTTGGAATCACACGACCTGGATGGAGTGGGACAGAGAAATTAAC
AATTACACAAGCTTAATACACTCCTTAATTGAAGAATCGCAAAACCAGCAAGAAAAGAATGAACAAGAAT
TATTGGAATTAGATAAATGGGCAAGTTTGTGGAATTGGTTTAACATAACAAATTGGCTGTGGTATATAAA
ATTATTCATAATGATAGTAGGAGGCTTGGTAGGTTTAAGAATAGTTTTTGCTGTACTTTCTATAGTGAAT
AGAGTTAGGCAGGGATATTCACCATTATCGTTTCAGACCCACCTCCCAACCCCGAGGGGACCCGACAGGC
CCGAAGGAATAGAAGAAGAAGGTGGAGAGAGAGACAGAGACAGATCCATTCGATTAGTGAACGGATCTCG
ACGGTATCGGTTAACTTTTAAAAGAAAAGGGGGGATTGGGGGGTACAGTGCAGGGGAAAGAATAGTAGAC
ATAATAGCAACAGACATACAAACTAAAGAATTACAAAAACAAATTACAAAAATTCAAAATTTTATCGATC
ACGAGACTAGCCTCGAGCTGGCTGCAGTAACGCCATTTTGCAAGGCATGGAAAAATACCAAACCAAGAAT
AGAGAAGTTCAGATCAAGGGCGGGTACATGAAAATAGCTAACGTTGGGCCAAACAGGATATCTGCGGTGA
GCAGTTTCGGCCCCGGCCCGGGGCCAAGAACAGATGGTCACCGCAGTTTCGGCCCCGGCCCGAGGCCAAG
AACAGATGGTCCCCAGATATGGCCCAACCCTCAGCAGTTTCTTAAGACCCATCAGATGTTTCCAGGCTCC
CCCAAGGACCTGAAATGACCCTGCGCCTTATTTGAATTAACCAATCAGCCTGCTTCTCGCTTCTGTTCGC
GCGCTTCTGCTTCCCGAGCTCTATAAAAGAGCTCACAACCCCTCACTCGGCGCGCCAGTCCTCCGACAGA
CTGAGTCGGCCGGTCGAATCAAGCTTATCGATACCGTCGACGGATCCGCTAGCCCGCGGTTCGAAATGTT
CCCGGTGTTTCCTTGCACGCTGCTGGCCCCCCCCTTCCCCGTGCTGGGCCTGGACTCCCGGGGGGTGGGC
GGCCTCATGAACTCCTTCCCGCCACCTCAGGGTCACGCCCAGAACCCCCTGCAGGTCGGGGCTGAGCTCC
AGTCCCGCTTCTTTGCCTCCCAGGGCTGCGCCCAGAGTCCATTCCAGAAATGTGAGGCAGCTTTCGCCAC
GAAGGATCGGCTGCGGGCGCACACAGTACGACACGAGGAGAAAGTGCCATGTCACGTGTGTGGCAAGATG
CTGAGCTCGGCTTATATTTCGGACCACATGAAGGTGCACAGCCAGGGTCCTCACCATGTCTGTGAGCTCT
GCAACAAAGGTACTGGTGAGGTTTGTCCAATGGCGGCGGCAGCGGCAGCGGCGGCAGCGGCAGCAGCGGC
AGCAGTAGCAGCCCCTCCCACAGCTGTGGGCTCCCTCTCGGGGGCGGAGGGGGTGCCTGTGAGCTCTCAG
CCACTTCCCTCCCAACCCTGGTAGACCGGTCGGATCCCCCGGGCTGCAGGAATTCGAGCATCTTACCGCC
ATTTATTCCCATATTTGTTCTGTTTTTCTTGATTTGGGTATACATTTAAATGTTAATAAAACAAAATGGT
GGGGCAATCATTTACATTTTTAGGGATATGTAATTACTAGTTCAGGTGTATTGCCACAAGACAAACATGT
TAAGAAACTTTCCCGTTATTTACGCTCTGTTCCTGTTAATCAACCTCTGGATTACAAAATTTGTGAAAGA
TTGACTGATATTCTTAACTATGTTGCTCCTTTTACGCTGTGTGGATATGCTGCTTTAATGCCTCTGTATC
ATGCTATTGCTTCCCGTACGGCTTTCGTTTTCTCCTCCTTGTATAAATCCTGGTTGCTGTCTCTTTATGA
GGAGTTGTGGCCCGTTGTCCGTCAACGTGGCGTGGTGTGCTCTGTGTTTGCTGACGCAACCCCCACTGGC
TGGGGCATTGCCACCACCTGTCAACTCCTTTCTGGGACTTTCGCTTTCCCCCTCCCGATCGCCACGGCAG
AACTCATCGCCGCCTGCCTTGCCCGCTGCTGGACAGGGGCTAGGTTGCTGGGCACTGATAATTCCGTGGT
GTTGTCGGGGAAGCTGACGTCCTTTGCAATTCGATATCAAGCTGTACCTTCTAGATGTACAGAGATGTTA
GCGCTTCTAGACCAATGACTTACAAGGCAGCTGTAGATCTTAGCCACTTTTTAAAAGAAAAGGGGGGACT
GGAAGGGCTAATTCACTCCCAACGAAGACAAGATCTGCTTTTTGCTTGTACTGGGTCTCTCTGGTTAGAC
CAGATCTGAGCCTGGGAGCTCTCTGGCTAACTAGGGAACCCACTGCTTAAGCCTCAATAAAGCTTGCCTT
GAGTGCTTCAAGTAGTGTGTGCCCGTCTGTTGTGTGACTCTGGTAACTAGAGATCCCTCAGACCCTTTTA
GTCAGTGTGGAAAATCTCTAGCAGTAGTAGTTCATGTCATCTTATTATTCAGTATTTATAACTTGCAAAG
AAATGAATATCAGAGAGTGAGAGGAACTTGTTTATTGCAGCTTATAATGGTTACAAATAAAGCAATAGCA
TCACAAATTTCACAAATAAAGCATTTTTTTCACTGCATTCTAGTTGTGGTTTGTCCAAACTCATCAATGT
ATCTTATCATGTCTGGCTCTAGCTATCCCGCCCCTAACTCCGCCCATCCCGCCCCTAACTCCGCCCAGTT
CCGCCCATTCTCCGCCCCATGGCTGACTAATTTTTTTT
Features (pLannotate 1.2.2; 31 found; start..end, strand, type, name):
     94..112     -  promoter       T7 promoter: promoter for bacteriophage T7 RNA polymerase
    120..275     +  CDS            lacZα (fragment): LacZα fragment of β-galactosidase; lacZ fragment
    280..708     +  rep_origin     f1 ori (sequence partly withheld): f1 bacteriophage origin of replication; arrow indicates direction of (+) strand synthesis
    761..865     +  promoter       AmpR promoter: bla
    866..1726    +  CDS            AmpR: β-lactamase; bla; confers resistance to ampicillin, carbenicillin, and related antibiotics
   1897..2485    +  rep_origin     ori: high-copy-number ColE1/pMB1/pBR322/pUC origin of replication
   2668..2760    +  CDS            lacI (fragment): lac repressor; lacI; The lac repressor binds to the lac operator to inhibit transcription in E. coli. This inhibition can be relieved by adding lactose or isopropyl-β-D-thiogalactopyranoside (IPTG).
   2773..2794    +  protein_bind   CAP binding site: CAP binding activates transcription in the presence of cAMP. E. coli catabolite activator protein
   2809..2839    +  promoter       lac promoter: promoter for the E. coli lac operon
   2847..2863    +  protein_bind   lac operator: The lac repressor binds to the lac operator to inhibit transcription in E. coli. This inhibition can be relieved by adding lactose or isopropyl-β-D-thiogalactopyranoside (IPTG). lac repressor encoded by lacI
   2908..2926    +  promoter       T3 promoter: promoter for bacteriophage T3 RNA polymerase
   2954..3180    +  promoter       RSV promoter: Rous sarcoma virus enhancer/promoter
   3181..3361    +  LTR            5' LTR (truncated): truncated 5' long terminal repeat (LTR) from HIV-1
   3408..3533    +  misc_feature   HIV-1 Ψ: packaging signal of human immunodeficiency virus type 1
   3517..3880    +  CDS            HIV-1 gag (fragment): gag protein from human immunodeficiency virus 1; gag
   4026..4259    +  misc_feature   RRE: The Rev response element (RRE) of HIV-1 allows for Rev-dependent mRNA export from the nucleus to the cytoplasm.
   4636..4736    +  CDS            Rev (fragment): human immunodeficiency virus 1 (HIV-1) Rev protein; rev; enhances nuclear export of unspliced and incompletely spliced viral mRNAs
   4755..4872    +  misc_feature   cPPT/CTS: central polypurine tract and central termination sequence of HIV-1
   4906..5307    +  promoter       SFFV promoter: spleen focus-forming virus long terminal repeat (LTR) promoter
   5317..5340    +  misc_feature   MCS (fragment): pBluescript multiple cloning site
   5404..5568    +  CDS            MAZ (fragment): MAZ_MESAU - Experimental evidence at transcript level: Swiss-Prot protein existence level 2. Transcriptional regulator (By similarity). Acts as a transcriptional activator that binds to purine-rich GAGA sites found in the promoter of many genes including insulin I and II and islet amyloid polypeptide (PubMed:1454839). From Mesocricetus auratus (Golden hamster).
   5611..5730    +  CDS            PATZ1 (fragment): PATZ1_HUMAN - Also known as PATZ, RIAZ, ZBTB19, ZNF278, ZSG. Experimental evidence at protein level: Swiss-Prot protein existence level 1. Transcriptional repressor. From Homo sapiens (Human).
   5773..5794    -  sig_peptide    insulin signal sequence (fragment): signal sequence of human preproinsulin
   5891..5916    +  misc_feature   MCS (fragment): pBluescript multiple cloning site
   5916..5975    +  CDS            S (fragment): HBSAG_WHV6 - Experimental evidence at transcript level: Swiss-Prot protein existence level 2. The middle envelope protein plays an important role in the budding of the virion. It is involved in the induction of budding in a nucleocapsid independent way. In this process the majority of envelope proteins bud to form subviral lipoprotein particles of 22 nm of diameter that do not contain a nucleocapsid (By similarity). From Woodchuck hepatitis B virus (isolate w64/pWS23) (WHV).
   6107..6510    +  misc_feature   WPRE: woodchuck hepatitis virus posttranscriptional regulatory element
   6568..6627    +  CDS            nef (fragment): NEF_HV1Z2 - Experimental evidence at protein level: Swiss-Prot protein existence level 1. Extracellular Nef protein targets CD4(+) T-lymphocytes for apoptosis by interacting with CXCR4 surface receptors. From Human immunodeficiency virus type 1 group M subtype D (isolate Z2/CDC-Z34) (HIV-1).
   6629..6862    +  LTR            3' LTR (ΔU3): self-inactivating 3' long terminal repeat (LTR) from HIV-1
   6934..7055    +  polyA_signal   SV40 poly(A) signal: SV40 polyadenylation signal
   7074..7095    +  rep_origin     SV40 ori (fragment): SV40 origin of replication
   7095..73      +  rep_origin     SV40 ori (across the origin): SV40 origin of replication
