[The description below was written by a language model from this plasmid's Addgene catalogue record and pLannotate feature annotations shown in this document.]
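Description:
SFFV-MAZ-Brd 264 is a third-generation-style, self-inactivating HIV-1 lentiviral transfer plasmid built on the SFFV-MCS backbone. It expresses the human transcription factor MAZ together with a construct-specific DNA barcode. It is maintained in E. coli through a high-copy ColE1/pUC origin with ampicillin selection (AmpR), and the backbone also retains an f1 origin, lac/lacZα remnants and T7/T3 promoters from its pBluescript-type ancestry. No mammalian selection marker or fluorescent reporter is annotated.

The viral genome is transcribed from an RSV promoter fused to a truncated 5' LTR, which makes packaging Tat-independent. It is followed by the Ψ packaging signal with a gag fragment, the RRE for Rev-dependent nuclear export, and the cPPT/CTS. The internal spleen focus-forming virus (SFFV) promoter, which is strongly active in haematopoietic cells, drives the MAZ insert cloned between flanking multiple-cloning-site remnants. The catalogue lists the insert as 519 bp, and the annotation tool detects only partial matches in this region: a MAZ fragment matched to the hamster orthologue, plus a zinc-finger-like hit to PATZ1 that probably reflects homology rather than a separate gene. A short antisense insulin signal sequence hit is likely spurious. Downstream lies the WPRE, which enhances transcript stability and expression. According to the depositor, the barcode sits after the WPRE in an XbaI site, although it is not annotated in the feature table. The ΔU3 3' LTR, an SV40 poly(A) signal and SV40 origin sequence complete the cassette.

Because the barcode lies within the transcribed region upstream of the 3' LTR, it can identify which factor was delivered to a cell. This suits the plasmid's role as one member of a barcoded library for combinatorial transcription factor screening in immune cell reprogramming.
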