Addgene plasmid #219206: SFFV-MAZ-Brd 264
Purpose: Transcription factor MAZ with a specific barcode assigned.
Depositing lab: Filipe Pereira. Depositing organization: Center for Neuroscience and Cell Biology, University of Coimbra. Publication: A combinatorial transcription factor screening platform for immune cell reprogramming. Kurochkin I, Altman AR, Caiado I, Pertiga-Cabral D, Halitzki E, Minaeva M, Zimmermannova O, Henriques-Oliveira L, Klein D, Nair M, Oliveira D, Cajal LR, Knittel R, Feick C, Ringner M, Martin M, Cirovic B, Pires CF, Rosa FF, Sitnicka E, Theis FJ, Pereira CF. Cell Syst. 2026 Jan 21;17(1):101457. doi: 10.1016/j.cels.2025.101457. Epub 2026 Jan 14. PubMed 41539305.
Backbone
  Vector backbone: SFFV-MCS
  Backbone size w/o insert (bp): 6638
  Vector type: Lentiviral
Growth in bacteria
  Bacterial resistance: Ampicillin, 100 μg/mL
  Growth temperature: 37°C
  Growth strain: NEB Stable
  Copy number: High Copy
Gene/Insert
  Gene/Insert name: MAZ
  Species: H. sapiens (human)
  Insert size (bp): 519
  Entrez Gene: MAZ (a.k.a. PUR1, Pur-1, SAF-1, SAF-2, SAF-3, ZF87, ZNF801, Zif87)
  Promoter: The spleen focus-forming virus (SFFV) promoter
  Cloning method: Restriction Enzyme; 5′ cloning site Bsp119I (not destroyed); 3′ cloning site BstHI (not destroyed)
Terms and licenses: Academic/Nonprofit Terms; Industry Terms: Not Available to Industry
Depositor comments: Barcode sequence cloned into XbaI restriction site. Design of plasmid is as follows: SFFV-[TF sequence]-WPRE-[Barcode sequence].
How to cite: SFFV-MAZ-Brd 264 was a gift from Filipe Pereira (Addgene plasmid # 219206 ; http://n2t.net/addgene:219206 ; RRID:Addgene_219206)
