>Addgene plasmid #219206 | SFFV-MAZ-Brd 264 | depositor partial sequence | sequence record 428098 | TF ORF
ATGTTCCCGGTGTTTCCTTGCACGCTGCTGGCCCCCCCCTTCCCCGTGCTGGGCCTGGACTCCCGGGGGG
TGGGCGGCCTCATGAACTCCTTCCCGCCACCTCAGGGTCACGCCCAGAACCCCCTGCAGGTCGGGGCTGA
GCTCCAGTCCCGCTTCTTTGCCTCCCAGGGCTGCGCCCAGAGTCCATTCCAGAAATGTGAGGCAGCTTTC
GCCACGAAGGATCGGCTGCGGGCGCACACAGTACGACACGAGGAGAAAGTGCCATGTCACGTGTGTGGCA
AGATGCTGAGCTCGGCTTATATTTCGGACCACATGAAGGTGCACAGCCAGGGTCCTCACCATGTCTGTGA
GCTCTGCAACAAAGGTACTGGTGAGGTTTGTCCAATGGCGGCGGCAGCGGCAGCGGCGGCAGCGGCAGCA
GCGGCAGCAGTAGCAGCCCCTCCCACAGCTGTGGGCTCCCTCTCGGGGGCGGAGGGGGTGCCTGTGAGCT
CTCAGCCACTTCCCTCCCAACCCTGGTAG
