>Addgene plasmid #219206 | SFFV-MAZ-Brd 264 | depositor partial sequence | sequence record 428099 | Barcode sequence
TGTACAGAGATGTTAGCGCT
